>Addgene plasmid #209093 | Combined γB2ΔICD-FRET probe | addgene full sequence | sequence record 417731 | Addgene NGS Result
GGTCGACATTGATTATTGACTAGTTATTAATAGTAATCAATTACGGGGTCATTAGTTCATAGCCCATATA
TGGAGTTCCGCGTTACATAACTTACGGTAAATGGCCCGCCTGGCTGACCGCCCAACGACCCCCGCCCATT
GACGTCAATAATGACGTATGTTCCCATAGTAACGCCAATAGGGACTTTCCATTGACGTCAATGGGTGGAG
TATTTACGGTAAACTGCCCACTTGGCAGTACATCAAGTGTATCATATGCCAAGTACGCCCCCTATTGACG
TCAATGACGGTAAATGGCCCGCCTGGCATTATGCCCAGTACATGACCTTATGGGACTTTCCTACTTGGCA
GTACATCTACGTATTAGTCATCGCTATTACCATGGTCGAGGTGAGCCCCACGTTCTGCTTCACTCTCCCC
ATCTCCCCCCCCTCCCCACCCCCAATTTTGTATTTATTTATTTTTTAATTATTTTGTGCAGCGATGGGGG
CGGGGGGGGGGGGGGGGCGCGCCAGGGGGGGGGGGGGGGGGGGAGGGGGGGGGGGGGGSGAGGCGGAGAG
GTGCGGCGGCAGCCAATCAGAGCGGCGCGCTCCGAAAGTTTCCTTTTATGGCGAGGCGGCGGCGGCGGCG
GCCCTATAAAAAGCGAAGCGCGCGGCGGGCGGGAGTCGCTGCGCGCTGCCTTCGCCCCGTGCCCCGCTCC
GCCGCCGCCTCGCGCCGCCCGCCCCGGCTCTGACTGACCGCGTTACTCCCACAGGTGAGCGGGCGGGACG
GCCCTTCTCCTCCGGGCTGTAATTAGCGCTTGGTTTAATGACGGCTTGTTTCTTTTCTGTGGCTGCGTGA
AAGCCTTGAGGGGCTCCGGGAGGGCCCTTTGTGCGGGGGGAGCGGCTCGGGGGGTGCGTGCGTGTGTGTG
TGCGTGGGGAGCGCCGCGTGCGGCTCCGCGCTGCCCGGCGGCTGTGAGCGCTGCGGGCGCGGCGCGGGGC
TTTGTGCGCTCCGCAGTGTGCGCGAGGGGAGCGCGGCCGGGGGCGGTGCCCCGCGGTGCGGGGGGGGCTG
CGAGGGGAACAAAGGCTGCGTGCGGGGTGTGTGCGTGGGGGGGTGAGCAGGGGGTGTGGGCGCGTCGGTC
GGGCTGCAACCCCCCCTGCACCCCCCTCCCCGAGTTGCTGAGCACGGCCCGGCTTCGGGTGCGGGGCTCC
GTACGGGGCGTGGCGCGGGGCTCGCCGTGCCGGGCGGGGGGTGGCGGCAGGKGGGGGTGCCGGGCGGGGC
GGGGCCGCCTCGGGCCGGGGRGGGCTCGGGGGAGGGGCGCGGCGGCCCCCGGAGCGCCGGCGGCTGTCGA
GGCGCGGCGAGCCGCAGCCATTGCCTTTTATGGTAATCGTGCGAGAGGGCGCAGGGACTTCCTTTGTCCC
AAATCTGTGCGGAGCCGAAATCTGGGAGGCGCCGCCGCACCCCCTCTAGCGGGCGCGGGGCGAAGCGGTG
CGGCGCCGGCAGGAAGGAAATGGGCGGGGAGGGCCTTCGTGCGTCGCCGCGCCGCCGTCCCCTTCTCCCT
CTCCAGCCTCGGGGCTGTCCGCGGGGGGACGGCTGCCTTCGGGGGGGACGGGGCAGGGCGGGGTTCGGCT
TCTGGCGTGTGACCGGCGGCTCTAGAGCCTCTGCTAACCATGTTCATGCCTTCTTCTTTTTCCTACAGCT
CCTGGGCAACGTGCTGGTTATTGTGCTGTCTCATCATTTTGGCAAAGAATTCGCCACCATGAGGAGGGGC
TCTGGGAGCGGTCCGGCCTGGTGGCTGCAGGTACTGTCGCCTTTCCTGTTGCTTTTGTTCCACGGAGCTC
TCGCGGATCAGATCCGCTACTCCATTCCCGAGGAGCTGGCCAAGAACTCGATAGTAGGAAACCTCGCAAG
GGATCTGGGGCTCAGTGTCCAGGCTAGCGGTGGCGGTGGTTCCGTGAGCAAGGGCGAGGAGCTGTTCACC
GGGGTGGTGCCCATCCTGGTCGAGCTGGACGGCGACGTAAACGGCCACAAGTTCAGCGTGTCCGGCGAGG
GCGAGGGCGATGCCACCTACGGCAAGCTGACCCTGAAGTTCATCTGCACCACCGGCAAGCTGCCCGTGCC
CTGGCCCACCCTCGTGACCACCCTGAGCTGGGGCGTGCAGTGCTTCGCCCGCTACCCCGACCACATGAAG
CAGCACGACTTCTTCAAGTCCGCCATGCCCGAAGGCTACGTCCAGGAGCGTACCATCTTCTTCAAGGACG
ACGGCAACTACAAGACCCGCGCCGAGGTGAAGTTCGAGGGCGACACCCTGGTGAACCGCATCGAGCTGAA
GGGCATCGACTTCAAGGAGGACGGCAACATCCTGGGGCACAAGCTGGAGTACAACTACTTCAGCGACAAC
GTCTATATCACCGCCGACAAGCAGAAGAACGGCATCAAGGCCAACTTCAAGATCCGCCACAACATCGAGG
ACGGCGGCGTGCAGCTCGCCGACCACTACCAGCAGAACACCCCCATCGGCGACGGCCCCGTGCTGCTGCC
CGACAACCACTACCTGAGCACCCAGTCCAAGCTGAGCAAAGACCCCAACGAGAAGCGCGATCACATGGTC
CTGCTGGAGTTCGTGACCGCCGCCGGGATCACTCTCGGCGCTAGCAATCTGCCCACCCGGAAGCTAAGGG
TCAGCGCAGAGAAGGATTATTTTACTGTAAATCCAGAGAGTGGGGACTTACTTGTGGGTGACAGAATAGA
CAGAGAGCAGGTTTGCGGGAAGCAGCCTCAGTGTGTTTTGGAGTTCGATATTGTCGCTGAGAAGCCCTTA
AATATTTTCCACGTAGCTGTAATTCTTCAGGATGTGAACGACAACGCTCCTCTATTCAAACAGAGTGAGG
TTGATTTAAACATTGGAGAGTCCACCAGACCAGGTAAAGCATTTCCATTGGATCCAGCCCTCGATTTAGA
TGCTGGTTCTAATTCTCTGCAAAAATACTATCTCACTGACAATGAATACTTTGAAGTCACGGAGAAAGAG
ACCCCAGATGGACGTAAATATCCTGAGTTGATTCTAAAACGTTTTCTGGACAGAGAAGAGCATAATTTTC
ACCAACTGGTCCTCACGGCTGTGGATGGGGGAGATCCTCCCCGAAGTGGCACCACCCAGATCCGAATCCA
AGTCACAGACATCAATGATAACCCGCCAATGTTCAGCCAGGATGTGTTCAGTGTCACCCTTCGGGAGGAT
GTACCACCAGGCTTCTCCGTGCTTCAGGTGACAGCCACCGACCAGGACGAGGGTGTCAATGCAGAAATCA
CCTACGCTTTTCACAATGTGGATGAACAAGTGGAACGGATTTTTAACTTAGACAAGAGAACAGGAGAAAT
CACGACAAAGGATAATTTGGATTTCGAGACAGCTAAGAGTTACACCCTGAATGTAGAAGCAAAAGATCCC
GGAGACCTAGCATCCCATTGTAGTATCCAAGTGAAAATTCTGGATGAGAATGATTGTGTACCGGAAGTAA
TTGTGACGTCAGTATTTACCCCCCTACCAGAAGATTCTCCACTAGGAACAGTCATCGCCTTGATAAAAAC
CAGAGACAGAGACTCTGGAGAAAATGGAGACGTCTACTGCCATGTGTTGGGAAATGAAGGGTTTGTATTG
AAATCTTCTTCGAAGAATTATTACAAACTAGTGACAGACAGAACTCTAGACCGGGAGGCGATACCGGAAT
ACAACGTCACCATTGTAGCTGCCGATAGGGGTAAGCCCCCGCTCTCCTCTAACGTAATCATCACTCTCCA
TATCTCAGATGTCAACGACAATGCACCGGTTTTTCACCAGGCCTCCTACTTGGTCCATGTGGCTGAGAAC
AACCCACCTGGAACCTCCATTGCTCAAGTCAGTGCTTCTGACCCGGATTTGGGATCCAATGGCCTCATTT
CCTACTCCATCATAGCCAGCGACCTAGAGCCAAGGGCACTATCGGCTAGCGGCGAGGAGCTGTTCACCGG
GGTGGTGCCCATCCTGGTCGAGCTGGACGGCGACGTAAACGGCCACAAGTTCAGCGTGTCCGGCGAGGGC
GAGGGCGATGCCACCTACGGCAAGCTGACCCTGAAGCTGATCTGCACCACCGGCAAGCTGCCCGTGCCCT
GGCCCACCCTCGTGACCACCCTGGGCTACGGCCTGCAGTGCTTCGCCCGCTACCCCGACCACATGAAGCA
GCACGACTTCTTCAAGTCCGCCATGCCCGAAGGCTACGTCCAGGAGCGCACCATCTTCTTCAAGGACGAC
GGCAACTACAAGACCCGCGCCGAGGTGAAGTTCGAGGGCGACACCCTGGTGAACCGCATCGAGCTGAAGG
GCATCGACTTCAAGGAGGACGGCAACATCCTGGGGCACAAGCTGGAGTACAACTACAACAGCCACAACGT
CTATATCACCGCCGACAAGCAGAAGAACGGCATCAAGGCCAACTTCAAGATCCGCCACAACATCGAGGAC
GGCGGCGTGCAGCTCGCCGACCACTACCAGCAGAACACCCCCATCGGCGACGGCCCCGTGCTGCTGCCCG
ACAACCACTACCTGAGCTACCAGTCCAAGCTGAGCAAAGACCCCAACGAGAAGCGCGATCACATGGTCCT
GCTGGAGTTCGTGACCGCCGCCGGGATCCCACCCCCTGCTAGCTCCTTCGTGTCCGTGAACCAGGACAGT
GGAGTGGTGTTCGCGCAGCGCGCCTTCGACCACGAGCAGCTGCGCTCCTTCCAGCTGACACTACAGGCGC
GGGACCACGGATCGCCCACACTCAGTGCCAATGTGAGCATGCGTGTGCTGGTGGGCGACCGCAACGACAA
CGCGCCACGCGTGCTGTATCCCACACTTGAGCCCGACGGCTCTGCGCTCTTCGACATGGTGCCGCGCGCT
GCCGAGCCCGGATACCTGGTCACCAAGGTGGTGGCTGTGGATGCAGACTCCGGACACAATGCCTGGCTAT
CTTACCACGTGCTGCAGGCCAGCGATCCCGGGCTCTTCAGCCTGGGACTGCGCACAGGCGAGGTGCGCAC
AGCGCGTGCCCTGGGAGACAGGGACTCAGCGCGGCAGCGCCTTCTGGTCGCTGTGCGTGATGGTGGACAG
CCACCGCTCTCCGCTACAGCCACGCTGCACCTCATCTTCGCTGACAGCCTGCAGGAGGTCCTGCCAGACC
TCAGCGATGACCCTCTACCATCTGACCCTCAGAGTGAGCTTCAGTTTTACCTGGTGGTGGCCTTGGCCCT
GATCTCAGTACTCTTCCTCCTGTCGGTGATTCTGGCTATTGCCCTGCGTCTGAGACACTCCTCCAGATCA
GCTGCCTGGGGCTGCTTTCAACCTGGCCTCAGCTCTAACCTTGCGACTGGAGTTGGCGTTGCCATGCCAG
GTGCCGAAGATGATGTGGTGTGAAGATCTTTTTCCCTCTGCCAAAAATTATGGGGACATCATGAAGCCCC
TTGAGCATCTGACTTCTGGCTAATAAAGGAAATTTATTTTCATTGCAATAGTGTGTTGGAATTTTTTGTG
TCTCTCACTCGGAAGGACATATGGGAGGGCAAATCATTTAAAACATCAGAATGAGTATTTGGTTTAGAGT
TTGGCAACATATGCCCATATGCTGGCTGCCATGAACAAAGGTTGGCTATAAAGAGGTCATCAGTATATGA
AACAGCCCCCTGCTGTCCATTCCTTATTCCATAGAAAAGCCTTGACTTGAGGTTAGATTTTTTTTATATT
TTGTTTTGTGTTATTTTTTTCTTTAACATCCCTAAAATTTTCCTTACATGTTTTACTAGCCAGATTTTTC
CTCCTCTCCTGACTACTCCCAGTCATAGCTGTCCCTCTTCTCTTATGGAGATCCCTCGACCTGCAGCCCA
AGCTTGGCGTAATCATGGTCATAGCTGTTTCCTGTGTGAAATTGTTATCCGCTCACAATTCCACACAACA
TACGAGCCGGAAGCATAAAGTGTAAAGCCTGGGGTGCCTAATGAGTGAGCTAACTCACATTAATTGCGTT
GCGCTCACTGCCCGCTTTCCAGTCGGGAAACCTGTCGTGCCAGCGGATCCGCATCTCAATTAGTCAGCAA
CCATAGTCCCGCCCCTAACTCCGCCCATCCCGCCCCTAACTCCGCCCAGTTCCGCCCATTCTCCGCCCCA
TGGCTGACTAATTTTTTTTATTTATGCAGAGGCCGAGGCCGCCTCGGCCTCTGAGCTATTCCAGAAGTAG
TGAGGAGGCTTTTTTGGAGGCCTAGGCTTTTGCAAAAAGCTAACTTGTTTATTGCAGCTTATAATGGTTA
CAAATAAAGCAATAGCATCACAAATTTCACAAATAAAGCATTTTTTTCACTGCATTCTAGTTGTGGTTTG
TCCAAACTCATCAATGTATCTTATCATGTCTGGATCCGCTGCATTAATGAATCGGCCAACGCGCGGGGAG
AGGCGGTTTGCGTATTGGGCGCTCTTCCGCTTCCTCGCTCACTGACTCGCTGCGCTCGGTCGTTCGGCTG
CGGCGAGCGGTATCAGCTCACTCAAAGGCGGTAATACGGTTATCCACAGAATCAGGGGATAACGCAGGAA
AGAACATGTGAGCAAAAGGCCAGCAAAAGGCCAGGAACCGTAAAAAGGCCGCGTTGCTGGCGTTTTTCCA
TAGGCTCCGCCCCCCTGACGAGCATCACAAAAATCGACGCTCAAGTCAGAGGTGGCGAAACCCGACAGGA
CTATAAAGATACCAGGCGTTTCCCCCTGGAAGCTCCCTCGTGCGCTCTCCTGTTCCGACCCTGCCGCTTA
CCGGATACCTGTCCGCCTTTCTCCCTTCGGGAAGCGTGGCGCTTTCTCATAGCTCACGCTGTAGGTATCT
CAGTTCGGTGTAGGTCGTTCGCTCCAAGCTGGGCTGTGTGCACGAACCCCCCGTTCAGCCCGACCGCTGC
GCCTTATCCGGTAACTATCGTCTTGAGTCCAACCCGGTAAGACACGACTTATCGCCACTGGCAGCAGCCA
CTGGTAACAGGATTAGCAGAGCGAGGTATGTAGGCGGTGCTACAGAGTTCTTGAAGTGGTGGCCTAACTA
CGGCTACACTAGAAGAACAGTATTTGGTATCTGCGCTCTGCTGAAGCCAGTTACCTTCGGAAAAAGAGTT
GGTAGCTCTTGATCCGGCAAACAAACCACCGCTGGTAGCGGTGGTTTTTTTGTTTGCAAGCAGCAGATTA
CGCGCAGAAAAAAAGGATCTCAAGAAGATCCTTTGATCTTTTCTACGGGGTCTGACGCTCAGTGGAACGA
AAACTCACGTTAAGGGATTTTGGTCATGAGATTATCAAAAAGGATCTTCACCTAGATCCTTTTAAATTAA
AAATGAAGTTTTAAATCAATCTAAAGTATATATGAGTAAACTTGGTCTGACAGTTACCAATGCTTAATCA
GTGAGGCACCTATCTCAGCGATCTGTCTATTTCGTTCATCCATAGTTGCCTGACTCCCCGTCGTGTAGAT
AACTACGATACGGGAGGGCTTACCATCTGGCCCCAGTGCTGCAATGATACCGCGAGACCCACGCTCACCG
GCTCCAGATTTATCAGCAATAAACCAGCCAGCCGGAAGGGCCGAGCGCAGAAGTGGTCCTGCAACTTTAT
CCGCCTCCATCCAGTCTATTAATTGTTGCCGGGAAGCTAGAGTAAGTAGTTCGCCAGTTAATAGTTTGCG
CAACGTTGTTGCCATTGCTACAGGCATCGTGGTGTCACGCTCGTCGTTTGGTATGGCTTCATTCAGCTCC
GGTTCCCAACGATCAAGGCGAGTTACATGATCCCCCATGTTGTGCAAAAAAGCGGTTAGCTCCTTCGGTC
CTCCGATCGTTGTCAGAAGTAAGTTGGCCGCAGTGTTATCACTCATGGTTATGGCAGCACTGCATAATTC
TCTTACTGTCATGCCATCCGTAAGATGCTTTTCTGTGACTGGTGAGTACTCAACCAAGTCATTCTGAGAA
TAGTGTATGCGGCGACCGAGTTGCTCTTGCCCGGCGTCAATACGGGATAATACCGCGCCACATAGCAGAA
CTTTAAAAGTGCTCATCATTGGAAAACGTTCTTCGGGGCGAAAACTCTCAAGGATCTTACCGCTGTTGAG
ATCCAGTTCGATGTAACCCACTCGTGCACCCAACTGATCTTCAGCATCTTTTACTTTCACCAGCGTTTCT
GGGTGAGCAAAAACAGGAAGGCAAAATGCCGCAAAAAAGGGAATAAGGGCGACACGGAAATGTTGAATAC
TCATACTCTTCCTTTTTCAATATTATTGAAGCATTTATCAGGGTTATTGTCTCATGAGCGGATACATATT
TGAATGTATTTAGAAAAATAAACAAATAGGGGTTCCGCGCACATTTCCCCGAAAAGTGCCACCTG
Features (pLannotate 1.2.2; 19 found; start..end, strand, type, name):
      5..384     +  enhancer       CMV enhancer: human cytomegalovirus immediate early enhancer
    386..661     +  promoter       chicken β-actin promoter: No description available
    662..1678    +  intron         chimeric intron: chimera between introns from chicken β-actin and rabbit β-globin
   1676..1732    +  CDS            HBB (fragment): HBB_LEPEU - Experimental evidence at protein level: Swiss-Prot protein existence level 1. Involved in oxygen transport from the lung to the various peripheral tissues. From Lepus europaeus (European hare).
   1739..1900    +  CDS            PCDHGB3 (fragment): PCDGF_HUMAN - Experimental evidence at protein level: Swiss-Prot protein existence level 1. Potential calcium-dependent cell-adhesion protein. May be involved in the establishment and maintenance of specific neuronal connections in the brain. From Homo sapiens (Human).
   1934..2641    +  CDS            mTurquoise2: mTurquoise2 is a basic (constitutively fluorescent) cyan fluorescent protein published in 2012, derived from Aequorea victoria. It is reported to be a rapidly-maturing monomer with very low acid sensitivity.
   2624..5374    +  CDS            PCDHGB1: PCDGD_HUMAN - Experimental evidence at protein level: Swiss-Prot protein existence level 1. Potential calcium-dependent cell-adhesion protein. May be involved in the establishment and maintenance of specific neuronal connections in the brain. From Homo sapiens (Human).
   5482..5537    +  polyA_signal   β-globin poly(A) signal: rabbit β-globin polyadenylation signal (Gil and Proudfoot, 1987)
   5922..5938    -  protein_bind   lac operator: The lac repressor binds to the lac operator to inhibit transcription in E. coli. This inhibition can be relieved by adding lactose or isopropyl-β-D-thiogalactopyranoside (IPTG). lac repressor encoded by lacI
   5946..5976    -  promoter       lac promoter: promoter for the E. coli lac operon
   5991..6012    -  protein_bind   CAP binding site: CAP binding activates transcription in the presence of cAMP. E. coli catabolite activator protein
   6025..6064    -  CDS            lacI (fragment): lac repressor; lacI; The lac repressor binds to the lac operator to inhibit transcription in E. coli. This inhibition can be relieved by adding lactose or isopropyl-β-D-thiogalactopyranoside (IPTG).
   6071..6093    +  promoter       SV40 promoter (fragment): SV40 enhancer and early promoter
   6117..6252    +  rep_origin     SV40 ori: SV40 origin of replication
   6272..6406    +  polyA_signal   SV40 poly(A) signal: SV40 polyadenylation signal
   6408..6462    -  CDS            lacI (fragment): lac repressor; lacI; The lac repressor binds to the lac operator to inhibit transcription in E. coli. This inhibition can be relieved by adding lactose or isopropyl-β-D-thiogalactopyranoside (IPTG).
   6645..7233    -  rep_origin     ori: high-copy-number ColE1/pMB1/pBR322/pUC origin of replication
   7404..8264    -  CDS            AmpR: β-lactamase; bla; confers resistance to ampicillin, carbenicillin, and related antibiotics
   8265..8369    -  promoter       AmpR promoter: bla
