[The description below was written by a language model from this plasmid's Addgene catalogue record and pLannotate feature annotations shown in this document.]
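Description:
Combined γB2ΔICD-FRET probe is a mammalian expression plasmid built on the pCX backbone. It encodes a modified mouse clustered protocadherin, PcdhgB2 (γB2), designed as a fluorescence resonance energy transfer sensor. Expression is driven by the CAG-type arrangement typical of pCX, in which a CMV immediate-early enhancer, the chicken β-actin promoter and a chimeric β-actin/β-globin intron support strong constitutive transcription in mammalian cells. A rabbit β-globin polyadenylation signal terminates the transcript. In bacteria the plasmid is maintained through a high-copy ColE1/pUC-type origin and selected with ampicillin via the β-lactamase gene. The backbone also carries an SV40 origin and SV40 poly(A) signal, along with remnants of lac regulatory sequences. No mammalian selection marker is annotated.

According to the record, the insert is PcdhgB2 lacking its intracellular domain, with both mTurquoise2 (cyan donor) and mVenus (yellow acceptor) inserted into the protein and a PA epitope tag at the C terminus. The automated feature table shows a short N-terminal protocadherin segment followed by mTurquoise2 and then a long protocadherin-like reading frame. These protocadherin segments are labelled by similarity to human PCDHGB paralogues, whereas the catalogue gives the species as mouse. mVenus and the PA tag are not separately annotated, so mVenus may lie within the long protocadherin-labelled segment, though the table does not give its position.

Given the associated work on visualising trans homophilic interaction of clustered protocadherins in neurons, the probe is presumably used to report γB2 homophilic binding through changes in FRET between the two fluorophores. The record does not state why the intracellular domain was removed.
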