Addgene plasmid #209093: Combined γB2ΔICD-FRET probe
Purpose: mTurquoise2- and mVenus-inserted PcdhgB2 lacking an intracellular domain (ICD)
Depositing lab: Takeharu Nagai. Depositing organization: The University of Osaka. Publication: Visualization of trans homophilic interaction of clustered protocadherin in neurons. Hoshino N, Kanadome T, Takasugi T, Itoh M, Kaneko R, Inoue YU, Inoue T, Hirabayashi T, Watanabe M, Matsuda T, Nagai T, Tarusawa E, Yagi T. Proc Natl Acad Sci U S A. 2023 Sep 19;120(38):e2301003120. doi: 10.1073/pnas.2301003120. Epub 2023 Sep 11. PubMed 37695902.
Backbone
  Vector backbone: pCX
  Backbone size w/o insert (bp): 4778
  Vector type: Mammalian Expression
Growth in bacteria
  Bacterial resistance: Ampicillin, 100 μg/mL
  Growth temperature: 37°C
  Growth strain: DH5alpha
  Copy number: High Copy
Gene/Insert
  Gene/Insert name: PcdhgB2
  Species: M. musculus (mouse)
  Insert size (bp): 3693
  Entrez Gene: Pcdhgb2
  Promoter: Chicken β-actin
  Tag / fusion protein: PA tag (C terminal on insert)
  Cloning method: Restriction Enzyme; 5′ cloning site EcoRI (not destroyed); 3′ cloning site BglII (not destroyed)
  Sequencing primers: 5′ CTTCTGGCGTGTGACCGG; 3′ CCATATGTCCTTCCGAGTG
Terms and licenses: Academic/Nonprofit Terms; Industry Terms: Not Available to Industry
How to cite: Combined γB2ΔICD-FRET probe was a gift from Takeharu Nagai (Addgene plasmid # 209093 ; http://n2t.net/addgene:209093 ; RRID:Addgene_209093)
